Addgene plasmid #81848: pDONR223_SPAG8_WT
Purpose: Gateway Donor vector containing SPAG8 , part of the Target Accelerator Plasmid Collection.
Depositing lab: Jesse Boehm & William Hahn & David Root. Depositing organization: Broad Institute. Publication: Systematic Functional Interrogation of Rare Cancer Variants Identifies Oncogenic Alleles. Kim E, Ilic N, Shrestha Y, Zou L, Kamburov A, Zhu C, Yang X, Lubonja R, Tran N, Nguyen C, Lawrence MS, Piccioni F, Bagul M, Doench JG, Chouinard CR, Wu X, Hogstrom L, Natoli T, Tamayo P, Horn H, Corsello SM, Lage K, Root DE, Subramanian A, Golub TR, Getz G, Boehm JS, Hahn WC. Cancer Discov. 2016 Jul;6(7):714-26. doi: 10.1158/2159-8290.CD-16-0160. Epub 2016 May 4. PubMed 27147599.
Backbone
  Vector backbone: pDONR223
  Backbone manufacturer: Invitrogen
  Backbone size w/o insert (bp): 2790
  Vector type: Gateway Entry vector
Growth in bacteria
  Bacterial resistance: Spectinomycin, 50 μg/mL
  Growth temperature: 37°C
  Growth strain: DH5alpha
  Copy number: High Copy
Gene/Insert
  Gene/Insert name: SPAG8
  Species: H. sapiens (human)
  Mutation: E2D; E5G; P226L
  GenBank ID: NM_172312.1
  Entrez Gene: SPAG8 (a.k.a. BS-84, CILD28, CT142, HSD-1, SMP1, SPAG3, hSMP-1)
  Promoter: None
  Cloning method: Gateway Cloning
  Sequencing primers: 5′ M13pUC-fwd; 3′ M13-Rev
Terms and licenses: Academic/Nonprofit Terms; Industry Terms: Not Available to Industry
Depositor comments: Closed state: stop codon immediately follows insert
How to cite: pDONR223_SPAG8_WT was a gift from Jesse Boehm & William Hahn & David Root (Addgene plasmid # 81848 ; http://n2t.net/addgene:81848 ; RRID:Addgene_81848)
