[The description below was written by a language model from this plasmid's Addgene catalogue record and pLannotate feature annotations shown in this document.]
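Description:
pDONR223_SPAG8_WT is a Gateway entry clone built on the Invitrogen pDONR223 backbone and carrying the human SPAG8 (sperm-associated antigen 8) open reading frame, referenced to a RefSeq transcript. It is a bacterial propagation plasmid of about 4.3 kb, replicated from a high-copy ColE1/pUC-type origin. Selection is with spectinomycin through the aadA (SmR) aminoglycoside adenylyltransferase gene, which sits downstream of a class 1 integron Pc promoter fragment and a short remnant of a gentamicin resistance gene. rrnB T1 and T2 terminators insulate the cloning region, and small lacZα and lacI fragments are backbone leftovers with no evident function.

The SPAG8 coding sequence is flanked by two attL recombination sites. The automated annotation labels these attL3 and attL2; the upstream site would normally be attL1 in this backbone. These sites allow LR Clonase-mediated transfer of the ORF into any compatible destination vector. The record lists no promoter for the insert, so the plasmid is an ORF shuttle rather than an expression construct. A T7 promoter lies just outside the downstream attL site, pointing back toward the insert. The clone is in the "closed" configuration, with a stop codon immediately after the ORF, so it yields native or N-terminally tagged protein but not C-terminal fusions. Although named WT, the record lists three amino-acid differences from the reference (E2D, E5G, P226L). The feature table annotates the SPAG8 match as a fragment, ending some distance before the downstream attL site.

The plasmid belongs to the Target Accelerator Plasmid Collection, which was assembled for systematic functional testing of cancer-associated alleles. It presumably serves as the wild-type reference for SPAG8 variant clones.
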