Features (pLannotate 1.2.2; 12 found; start..end, strand, type, name):
     38..74      -  CDS            lacZα (fragment): LacZα fragment of β-galactosidase; lacZ fragment
     91..186     +  protein_bind   attL3: mutant version of attL; recombination site for the Gateway® LR reaction LR Clonase™
    192..1454    +  CDS            SPAG8 (fragment): SPAG8_HUMAN - Experimental evidence at protein level: Swiss-Prot protein existence level 1. Plays a role in spermatogenesis by enhancing the binding of CREM isoform tau to its coactivator FHL5 and increasing the FHL5- regulated transcriptional activation of CREM isoform tau (By similarity). Involved in the acrosome reaction and in binding of sperm to the zona pellucida (By similarity). Plays a role in regulation of the cell cycle by controlling progression through the G2/M phase, possibly by delaying the activation of CDK1 which is required for entry into mitosis (PubMed:19548270). May play a
   1705..1798    -  protein_bind   attL2 (fragment): mutant version of attL; recombination site for the Gateway® LR reaction LR Clonase™
   1816..1834    -  promoter       T7 promoter: promoter for bacteriophage T7 RNA polymerase
   2024..2047    +  promoter       Pc promoter (fragment): intI1 (promoter lies within the coding sequence); class 1 integron promoter
   2223..2279    +  CDS            GmR (fragment): gentamycin acetyltransferase; aacC1; confers resistance to gentamycin
   2286..3077    +  CDS            SmR: aminoglycoside adenylyltransferase (Murphy, 1985); aadA; confers resistance to spectinomycin and streptomycin
   3170..3758    +  rep_origin     ori: high-copy-number ColE1/pMB1/pBR322/pUC origin of replication
   3941..4033    +  CDS            lacI (fragment): lac repressor; lacI; The lac repressor binds to the lac operator to inhibit transcription in E. coli. This inhibition can be relieved by adding lactose or isopropyl-β-D-thiogalactopyranoside (IPTG).
   4088..4115    -  terminator     rrnB T2 terminator: transcription terminator T2 from the E. coli rrnB gene
   4247..4290    +  terminator     rrnB T1 terminator: Escherichia coli rrnB; transcription terminator T1 from the E. coli rrnB gene
>Addgene plasmid #81848 | pDONR223_SPAG8_WT | addgene full sequence | sequence record 168739 | Addgene NGS Result
GGCAGTTCCCTACTCTCGCGTTAACGCTAGCATGGATGTTTTCCCAGTCACGACGTTGTAAAACGACGGC
CAGTCTTAAGCTCGGGCCCCAAATAATGATTTTATTTTGACTGATAGTGACCTGTTCGTTGCAACAAATT
GATGAGCAATGCTTTTTTATAATGCCAACTTTGTACAAAAAAGTTGGCACCATGGATACCAACGGGTCTA
CGGAGGGATCGCGGTCGCGGTCGCGATCTTTAGACATACAGCCCAGCTCCGAAGGACTGGGGCCCACTTC
GGAACCGTTTCCTTCTTCAGATGACAGTCCCAGGTCGGCCCTGGCAGCTGCAACCGCAGCAGCTGCAGCG
GCTGCATCAGCTGCTGCAGCTACTGCAGCCTTCACCACTGCCAAAGCAGCTGCATTATCTACAAAGACCC
CAGCGCCCTGTTCTGAGTTCATGGAGCCGTCCTCTGACCCCAGCCTTCTTGGGGAGCCCTGTGCGGGACC
CGGCTTTACCCACAATATAGCCCATGGGAGTCTTGGCTTTGAGCCCGTCTATGTTTCCTGTATTGCTCAG
GACACTTGCACTACAACTGACCATAGTTCTAATCCTGGCCCTGTTCCAGGCTCTAGCTCTGGGCCTGTTC
TTGGTTCCAGCTCAGGTGCTGGCCATGGCTCTGGCTCTGGCTCTGGTCCTGGCTGTGGCTCTGTCCCTGG
CTCTGGCTCTGGTCCTGGTCCTGGCTCTGGTCCTGGCTCTGGTCCTGGTCATGGCTCTGGCTCTCATCCT
GGTCCTGCCTCTGGGCCTGGTCCAGACACTGGCCCTGACTCTGAGCTCAGCCCCTGTATTCCTCCAGGGT
TCAGAAACCTGGTGGCAGATCGGGTCCTTAACTATACCTCCTGGAGTCAGCACTGCCCCTGGGAGCCCCA
GAAACAACCACCTTGGGAATTTTTGCAAGTCTTAGAACCGGGTGCCCGAGGATTATGGAAACCCCCAGAC
ATTAAAGGGAAGCTTATGGTTTGCTATGAAACTTTGCCGCGGGGCCAGTGCCTCCTCTACAACTGGGAGG
AAGAGAGAGCCACCAACCACCTGGATCAAGTCCCAAGCATGCAGGATGGCTCTGAGAGTTTTTTCTTCCG
ACACGGACACCGGGGACTGCTGACTATGCAACTAAAGTCACCCATGCCCTCCAGCACCACCCAGAAAGAC
TCGTACCAGCCACCAGGAAACGTCTATTGGCCACTTCGAGGGAAGCGTGAAGCCATGCTGGAGATGCTCC
TGCAGCATCAGATCTGTAAAGAGGTGCAGGCAGAACAGGAACCCACAAGGAAGCTCTTCGAGGTTGAGTC
TGTGACACACCATGACTACCGAATGGAGCTGGCACAAGCAGGGACTCCTGCCCCAACAAAGCCTCACGAC
TACCGCCAGGAGCAACCTGAGACCTTCTGGATACAGAGGGCACCACAGCTGCCGACATGGTGGCCATTGC
CCACCCAGGTACCAGCAGCAGAAGACTATCTGACTTGGAAAGAATGGGGGTTTACAGGAGTCCAGGAGGT
CCTTTCCGCTCTCCTAAGAGCCACACCTGGTGAATACTCAGTAAACATTTGCGGAATGAATGAACACCCT
GTCTGCAGCAGGACATGGACAAATAGGCTCTGCCATCAGGAAATGGGAAGCAAGAAAACGGTAACTCAAG
AGGACAGAGGCTGGTGATTGCCAACTTTCTTGTACAAAGTTGTCATTATAAGAAAGCATTGCTTATCAAT
TTGTTGCAACGAACAGGTCACTATCAGTCAAAATAAAATCATTATTTGCCATCCAGCTGATATCCCCTAT
AGTGAGTCGTATTACATGGTCATAGCTGTTTCCTGGCAGCTCTGGCCCGTGTCTCAAAATCTCTGATGTT
ACATTGCACAAGATAAAAATATATCATCATGCCTCCTCTAGACCAGCCAGGACAGAAATGCCTCGACTTC
GCTGCTACCCAAGGTTGCCGGGTGACGCACACCGTGGAAACGGATGAAGGCACGAACCCAGTGGACATAA
GCCTGTTCGGTTCGTAAGCTGTAATGCAAGTAGCGTATGCGCTCACGCAACTGGTCCAGAACCTTGACCG
AACGCAGCGGTGGTAACGGCGCAGTGGCGGTTTTCATGGCTTGTTATGACTGTTTTTTTGGGGTACAGTC
TATGCCTCGGGCATCCAAGCAGCAAGCGCGTTACGCCGTGGGTCGATGTTTGATGTTATGGAGCAGCAAC
GATGTTACGCAGCAGGGCAGTCGCCCTAAAACAAAGTTAAACATTATGAGGGAAGCGGTGATCGCCGAAG
TATCGACTCAACTATCAGAGGTAGTTGGCGTCATCGAGCGCCATCTCGAACCGACGTTGCTGGCCGTACA
TTTGTACGGCTCCGCAGTGGATGGCGGCCTGAAGCCACACAGTGATATTGATTTGCTGGTTACGGTGACC
GTAAGGCTTGATGAAACAACGCGGCGAGCTTTGATCAACGACCTTTTGGAAACTTCGGCTTCCCCTGGAG
AGAGCGAGATTCTCCGCGCTGTAGAAGTCACCATTGTTGTGCACGACGACATCATTCCGTGGCGTTATCC
AGCTAAGCGCGAACTGCAATTTGGAGAATGGCAGCGCAATGACATTCTTGCAGGTATCTTCGAGCCAGCC
ACGATCGACATTGATCTGGCTATCTTGCTGACAAAAGCAAGAGAACATAGCGTTGCCTTGGTAGGTCCAG
CGGCGGAGGAACTCTTTGATCCGGTTCCTGAACAGGATCTATTTGAGGCGCTAAATGAAACCTTAACGCT
ATGGAACTCGCCGCCCGACTGGGCTGGCGATGAGCGAAATGTAGTGCTTACGTTGTCCCGCATTTGGTAC
AGCGCAGTAACCGGCAAAATCGCGCCGAAGGATGTCGCTGCCGACTGGGCAATGGAGCGCCTGCCGGCCC
AGTATCAGCCCGTCATACTTGAAGCTAGACAGGCTTATCTTGGACAAGAAGAAGATCGCTTGGCCTCGCG
CGCAGATCAGTTGGAAGAATTTGTCCACTACGTGAAAGGCGAGATCACCAAGGTAGTCGGCAAATAACCC
TCGAGCCACCCATGACCAAAATCCCTTAACGTGAGTTACGCGTCGTTCCACTGAGCGTCAGACCCCGTAG
AAAAGATCAAAGGATCTTCTTGAGATCCTTTTTTTCTGCGCGTAATCTGCTGCTTGCAAACAAAAAAACC
ACCGCTACCAGCGGTGGTTTGTTTGCCGGATCAAGAGCTACCAACTCTTTTTCCGAAGGTAACTGGCTTC
AGCAGAGCGCAGATACCAAATACTGTTCTTCTAGTGTAGCCGTAGTTAGGCCACCACTTCAAGAACTCTG
TAGCACCGCCTACATACCTCGCTCTGCTAATCCTGTTACCAGTGGCTGCTGCCAGTGGCGATAAGTCGTG
TCTTACCGGGTTGGACTCAAGACGATAGTTACCGGATAAGGCGCAGCGGTCGGGCTGAACGGGGGGTTCG
TGCACACAGCCCAGCTTGGAGCGAACGACCTACACCGAACTGAGATACCTACAGCGTGAGCTATGAGAAA
GCGCCACGCTTCCCGAAGGGAGAAAGGCGGACAGGTATCCGGTAAGCGGCAGGGTCGGAACAGGAGAGCG
CACGAGGGAGCTTCCAGGGGGAAACGCCTGGTATCTTTATAGTCCTGTCGGGTTTCGCCACCTCTGACTT
GAGCGTCGATTTTTGTGATGCTCGTCAGGGGGGCGGAGCCTATGGAAAAACGCCAGCAACGCGGCCTTTT
TACGGTTCCTGGCCTTTTGCTGGCCTTTTGCTCACATGTTCTTTCCTGCGTTATCCCCTGATTCTGTGGA
TAACCGTATTACCGCCTTTGAGTGAGCTGATACCGCTCGCCGCAGCCGAACGACCGAGCGCAGCGAGTCA
GTGAGCGAGGAAGCGGAAGAGCGCCCAATACGCAAACCGCCTCTCCCCGCGCGTTGGCCGATTCATTAAT
GCAGCTGGCACGACAGGTTTCCCGACTGGAAAGCGGGCAGTGAGCGCAACGCAATTAATACGCGTACCGC
TAGCCAGGAAGAGTTTGTAGAAACGCAAAAAGGCCATCCGTCAGGATGGCCTTCTGCTTAGTTTGATGCC
TGGCAGTTTATGGCGGGCGTCCTGCCCGCCACCCTCCGGGCCGTTGCTTCACAACGTTCAAATCCGCTCC
CGGCGGATTTGTCCTACTCAGGAGAGCGTTCACCGACAAACAACAGATAAAACGAAAGGCCCAGTCTTCC
GACTGAGCCTTTCGTTTTATTTGATGCCT
