>Addgene plasmid #81848 | pDONR223_SPAG8_WT | depositor partial sequence | sequence record 155167 | Insert sequence
ATGGATACCAACGGGTCTACGGAGGGATCGCGGTCGCGGTCGCGATCTTTAGACATACAGCCCAGCTCCG
AAGGACTGGGGCCCACTTCGGAACCGTTTCCTTCTTCAGATGACAGTCCCAGGTCGGCCCTGGCAGCTGC
AACCGCAGCAGCTGCAGCGGCTGCATCAGCTGCTGCAGCTACTGCAGCCTTCACCACTGCCAAAGCAGCT
GCATTATCTACAAAGACCCCAGCGCCCTGTTCTGAGTTCATGGAGCCGTCCTCTGACCCCAGCCTTCTTG
GGGAGCCCTGTGCGGGACCCGGCTTTACCCACAATATAGCCCATGGGAGTCTTGGCTTTGAGCCCGTCTA
TGTTTCCTGTATTGCTCAGGACACTTGCACTACAACTGACCATAGTTCTAATCCTGGCCCTGTTCCAGGC
TCTAGCTCTGGGCCTGTTCTTGGTTCCAGCTCAGGTGCTGGCCATGGCTCTGGCTCTGGCTCTGGTCCTG
GCTGTGGCTCTGTCCCTGGCTCTGGCTCTGGTCCTGGTCCTGGCTCTGGTCCTGGCTCTGGTCCTGGTCA
TGGCTCTGGCTCTCATCCTGGTCCTGCCTCTGGGCCTGGTCCAGACACTGGCCCTGACTCTGAGCTCAGC
CCCTGTATTCCTCCAGGGTTCAGAAACCTGGTGGCAGATCGGGTCCTTAACTATACCTCCTGGAGTCAGC
ACTGCCCCTGGGAGCCCCAGAAACAACCACCTTGGGAATTTTTGCAAGTCTTAGAACCGGGTGCCCGAGG
ATTATGGAAACCCCCAGACATTAAAGGGAAGCTTATGGTTTGCTATGAAACTTTGCCGCGGGGCCAGTGC
CTCCTCTACAACTGGGAGGAAGAGAGAGCCACCAACCACCTGGATCAAGTCCCAAGCATGCAGGATGGCT
CTGAGAGTTTTTTCTTCCGACACGGACACCGGGGACTGCTGACTATGCAACTAAAGTCACCCATGCCCTC
CAGCACCACCCAGAAAGACTCGTACCAGCCACCAGGAAACGTCTATTGGCCACTTCGAGGGAAGCGTGAA
GCCATGCTGGAGATGCTCCTGCAGCATCAGATCTGTAAAGAGGTGCAGGCAGAACAGGAACCCACAAGGA
AGCTCTTCGAGGTTGAGTCTGTGACACACCATGACTACCGAATGGAGCTGGCACAAGCAGGGACTCCTGC
CCCAACAAAGCCTCACGACTACCGCCAGGAGCAACCTGAGACCTTCTGGATACAGAGGGCACCACAGCTG
CCGACATGGTGGCCATTGCCCACCCAGGTACCAGCAGCAGAAGACTATCTGACTTGGAAAGAATGGGGGT
TTACAGGAGTCCAGGAGGTCCTTTCCGCTCTCCTAAGAGCCACACCTGGTGAATACTCAGTAAACATTTG
CGGAATGAATGAACACCCTGTCTGCAGCAGGACATGGACAAATAGGCTCTGCCATCAGGAAATGGGAAGC
AAGAAAACGGTAACTCAAGAGGACAGAGGCTGG
